Addgene plasmid #192922: pPB-cT3G-cERP2-ZFPM2
Purpose: Barcoded piggybac transposon vector with Dox-inducible expression of ZFPM2
Depositing lab: George Church. Depositing organization: Harvard Medical School. Publication: Directed differentiation of human iPSCs to functional ovarian granulosa-like cells via transcription factor overexpression. Pierson Smela MD, Kramme CC, Fortuna PRJ, Adams JL, Su R, Dong E, Kobayashi M, Brixi G, Kavirayuni VS, Tysinger E, Kohman RE, Shioda T, Chatterjee P, Church GM. Elife. 2023 Feb 21;12:e83291. doi: 10.7554/eLife.83291. PubMed 36803359.
Backbone
  Vector backbone: PB-CT3G-CERP2-MG
  Backbone manufacturer: George Church (Addgene plasmid # 175503)
  Backbone size w/o insert (bp): 6509
  Vector type: Mammalian Expression
  Selectable markers: Puromycin
Growth in bacteria
  Bacterial resistance: Ampicillin, 100 μg/mL
  Growth temperature: 37°C
  Growth strain: DH5alpha
  Copy number: High Copy
Gene/Insert
  Gene/Insert name: ZFPM2
  Species: H. sapiens (human)
  Insert size (bp): 3458
  Entrez Gene: ZFPM2 (a.k.a. DIH3, FOG2, SRXY9, ZC2HC11B, ZNF89B, hFOG-2)
  Promoter: TET3G-miniCMV
  Tag / fusion protein: HA (C terminal on insert)
  Cloning method: Gateway Cloning
Terms and licenses: Academic/Nonprofit Terms; Industry Terms: Not Available to Industry
Depositor comments: Also expresses rTTA and puromycin acetyltransferase
How to cite: pPB-cT3G-cERP2-ZFPM2 was a gift from George Church (Addgene plasmid # 192922 ; http://n2t.net/addgene:192922 ; RRID:Addgene_192922)
