[The description below was written by a language model from this plasmid's Addgene catalogue record and pLannotate feature annotations shown in this document.]
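Description:
pPB-cT3G-cERP2-ZFPM2 is a mammalian expression plasmid of about 10 kb built as a piggyBac transposon vector, so its cargo is meant to be integrated into the host genome by piggyBac transposase rather than expressed only transiently. The transposon terminal repeats are not picked up in either annotated feature table, and the position of the barcode mentioned in the catalogue entry is likewise not identified. In bacteria the plasmid is maintained at high copy through a ColE1/pUC-type origin and selected with ampicillin via the β-lactamase gene. Short lacZα, lacI, rop and bom fragments and a lac promoter/operator region appear to be backbone remnants.

The payload is human ZFPM2 (FOG2), a GATA-family transcriptional cofactor involved in cardiac and gonadal development. It was inserted by Gateway cloning, is flanked by attB1 and attB2 sites, and carries a C-terminal HA tag. Expression is driven by a third-generation Tet-responsive promoter (tet operators upstream of a minimal CMV promoter) and terminated by an SV40 polyadenylation signal. A second cassette in the opposite orientation uses a CMV enhancer with the EF-1α core promoter to constitutively express a reverse tetracycline transactivator followed by puromycin N-acetyltransferase, with its own SV40 poly(A). The plasmid is therefore an all-in-one system: stable integrants are selected with puromycin, and doxycycline lets the transactivator switch on ZFPM2. Small hits annotated as SNR52 promoter and gRNA scaffold fragments downstream of the tag are very short and of unclear significance.

The depositor sequence and the repository's sequencing result agree closely in layout. The associated work used transcription factor overexpression to direct human iPSCs toward ovarian granulosa-like cells.
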