Features (pLannotate 1.2.2; 27 found; start..end, strand, type, name):
      9..257     +  promoter       TRE3GV promoter (fragment): 3rd-generation Tet-responsive promoter that can be activated by binding of Tet-On® 3G, optimized for retroviral and lentiviral vectors
    264..305     +  promoter       tight TRE promoter (fragment): Tet-responsive promoter PTight, consisting of seven tet operator sequences followed by the minimal CMV promoter
    369..386     +  protein_bind   attB1 (fragment): mutant version of attB; core recombination site for the Gateway® BP reaction BP Clonase™
    395..3847    +  CDS            ZFPM2: FOG2_HUMAN - Also known as FOG2, ZNF89B. Experimental evidence at protein level: Swiss-Prot protein existence level 1. Transcription regulator that plays a central role in heart morphogenesis and development of coronary vessels from epicardium, by regulating genes that are essential during cardiogenesis. Essential cofactor that acts via the formation of a heterodimer with transcription factors of the GATA family GATA4, GATA5 and GATA6. Such heterodimer can both activate or repress transcriptional activity, depending on the cell and promoter context. Also required in gonadal differentiation, po
   3852..3872    -  protein_bind   attB2: mutant version of attB; core recombination site for the Gateway® BP reaction BP Clonase™
   3875..3903    +  CDS            3xHA (fragment): three tandem HA epitope tags
   3941..3963    +  promoter       SNR52 promoter (fragment): promoter for the S. cerevisiae small nucleolar RNA gene SNR52
   3984..4007    +  misc_RNA       gRNA scaffold (fragment): guide RNA scaffold for the Streptococcus pyogenes CRISPR/Cas9 system
   4068..4202    -  polyA_signal   SV40 poly(A) signal: SV40 polyadenylation signal
   4515..4672    +  CDS            lacZα (fragment): LacZα fragment of β-galactosidase; lacZ fragment
   4678..4777    -  misc_feature   bom (fragment): basis of mobility region from pBR322
   4881..4916    -  CDS            rop (fragment): Rop protein, which maintains plasmids at low copy number; rop
   5012..5116    +  promoter       AmpR promoter: bla
   5117..5977    +  CDS            AmpR: β-lactamase; bla; confers resistance to ampicillin, carbenicillin, and related antibiotics
   6148..6736    +  rep_origin     ori: high-copy-number ColE1/pMB1/pBR322/pUC origin of replication
   6919..7011    +  CDS            lacI (fragment): lac repressor; lacI; The lac repressor binds to the lac operator to inhibit transcription in E. coli. This inhibition can be relieved by adding lactose or isopropyl-β-D-thiogalactopyranoside (IPTG).
   7017..7100    +  CDS            lacI (fragment): lac repressor; lacI; The lac repressor binds to the lac operator to inhibit transcription in E. coli. This inhibition can be relieved by adding lactose or isopropyl-β-D-thiogalactopyranoside (IPTG).
   7113..7134    +  protein_bind   CAP binding site: CAP binding activates transcription in the presence of cAMP. E. coli catabolite activator protein
   7149..7179    +  promoter       lac promoter: promoter for the E. coli lac operon
   7187..7203    +  protein_bind   lac operator: The lac repressor binds to the lac operator to inhibit transcription in E. coli. This inhibition can be relieved by adding lactose or isopropyl-β-D-thiogalactopyranoside (IPTG). lac repressor encoded by lacI
   7491..7572    -  polyA_signal   SV40 poly(A) signal: SV40 polyadenylation signal
   7595..7678    -  CDS            large T antigen (fragment): large T antigen from SV40 (simian virus 40)
   7692..8288    -  CDS            pac: PUAC_STRAD - Protein predicted: Swiss-Prot protein existence level 4. Detoxification of puromycin. From Streptomyces alboniger.
   8361..8471    -  CDS            VP48: 3 tandem repeats of the minimal activation domain of herpes simplex virus VP16 (Cheng et al., 2013)
   8401..9098    -  CDS            rtTA3 (fragment): reverse tetracycline transactivator 3 activates expression from Tet-responsive promoters in the presence of doxycycline
   9151..9362    -  promoter       EF-1α core promoter: core promoter for human elongation factor EF-1α
   9363..9742    -  enhancer       CMV enhancer: human cytomegalovirus immediate early enhancer
>Addgene plasmid #192922 | pPB-cT3G-cERP2-ZFPM2 | depositor full sequence | sequence record 373944 | Full Sequence
ATCACCTCGAGTTTACTCCCTATCAGTGATAGAGAACGTATGAAGAGTTTACTCCCTATCAGTGATAGAG
AACGTATGCAGACTTTACTCCCTATCAGTGATAGAGAACGTATAAGGAGTTTACTCCCTATCAGTGATAG
AGAACGTATGACCAGTTTACTCCCTATCAGTGATAGAGAACGTATCTACAGTTTACTCCCTATCAGTGAT
AGAGAACGTATATCCAGTTTACTCCCTATCAGTGATAGAGAACGTATAAGCTTGCCTATATAAGCAGAGC
TCGTTTAGTGAACCGTCAGATCGCCTGGAGACGCCATCCACGCTGTTTTGACCTCCATAGAAGACACCGG
GACCGATCCAGCCTACCACAAGTTTGTACAAAAAAGTTGGCACCATGTCCCGGCGAAAGCAAAGCAAACC
CCGGCAGATCAAACGGCCGCTTGAAGATGCCATTGAAGATGAGGAAGAAGAATGTCCATCAGAGGAAACA
GACATCATCTCCAAAGGAGACTTTCCATTGGAGGAAAGCTTTTCCACAGAATTTGGGCCTGAAAATCTGA
GCTGCGAAGAAGTGGAATACTTTTGTAACAAAGGTGATGATGAAGGAATCCAGGAGACAGCAGAATCAGA
TGGGGACACACAGTCAGAGAAACCGGGGCAACCTGGAGTTGAGACAGACGACTGGGATGGACCAGGAGAG
CTGGAGGTGTTTCAGAAAGATGGGGAACGAAAAATTCAGAGTCGACAGCAACTTCCAGTGGGAACAACCT
GGGGGCCGTTTCCTGGGAAGATGGACTTGAATAATAATTCTTTGAAGACAAAGGCTCAGGTCCCAATGGT
GCTGACTGCTGGTCCCAAGTGGTTGCTGGATGTGACTTGGCAAGGAGTGGAAGACAACAAAAACAACTGC
ATTGTGTACAGCAAAGGGGGTCAGCTTTGGTGTACAACTACGAAGGCCATCTCTGAGGGTGAAGAGCTAA
TTGCCTTTGTGGTGGATTTTGACTCAAGGCTACAAGCTGCCAGTCAGATGACTCTCACAGAAGGGATGTA
CCCTGCACGCCTGCTGGACTCAATTCAGCTGCTTCCTCAGCAAGCTGCCATGGCTTCTATTTTGCCCACA
GCTATTGTCAATAAGGATATATTCCCTTGCAAGTCCTGTGGCATCTGGTATCGGAGTGAGCGGAATCTGC
AGGCCCATTTGATGTACTACTGCAGTGGGAGGCAAAGAGAAGCTGCTCCGGTGTCAGAGGAAAATGAAGA
CAGTGCCCATCAGATTTCCAGCCTGTGCCCCTTCCCACAGTGCACCAAGAGCTTTTCAAATGCTCGAGCT
CTAGAAATGCACCTGAATTCACACAGTGGAGTGAAAATGGAAGAATTCCTGCCCCCTGGTGCTAGTCTAA
AATGCACCGTCTGTAGCTACACTGCTGATTCCGTGATCAACTTTCACCAACACCTGTTCTCCCATCTCAC
TCAAGCTGCCTTCCGATGTAATCACTGCCATTTCGGCTTCCAGACTCAGAGGGAGTTATTGCAGCACCAG
GAGCTCCATGTCCCTAGCGGCAAACTTCCCAGAGAAAGTGACATGGAACACTCTCCAAGTGCAACTGAAG
ACAGCTTACAGCCAGCCACAGACTTATTGACCAGAAGCGAACTTCCCCAGAGCCAAAAGGCCATGCAGAC
TAAAGATGCGAGCTCTGACACAGAGCTGGACAAGTGTGAGAAAAAGACTCAGCTCTTTCTCACGAACCAG
AGACCAGAGATACAGCCTACAACAAATAAACAAAGCTTTTCTTACACAAAAATAAAGTCTGAGCCCTCTA
GCCCAAGACTTGCCTCATCTCCAGTTCAGCCTAATATTGGGCCTTCTTTCCCTGTGGGCCCTTTCCTATC
TCAGTTTTCTTTCCCCCAAGATATCACCATGGTCCCTCAAGCTTCAGAGATCTTAGCTAAGATGTCTGAA
CTGGTGCATCGGCGACTGAGGCATGGCAGTAGTAGCTACCCTCCCGTCATTTACAGCCCTTTGATGCCCA
AGGGGGCTACTTGTTTTGAGTGTAACATAACATTCAATAATTTGGATAATTATCTAGTGCACAAAAAGCA
TTATTGCAGCAGCCGATGGCAGCAGATGGCTAAGTCCCCAGAGTTCCCTAGTGTGTCAGAAAAGATGCCT
GAAGCTTTGAGTCCCAACACTGGCCAAACCTCCATAAACCTTCTCAACCCAGCTGCTCATTCTGCTGATC
CTGAGAATCCACTTCTTCAAACATCTTGCATCAATTCTTCCACTGTCTTAGATTTAATTGGGCCAAATGG
GAAGGGCCATGACAAGGACTTTTCCACTCAAACTAAGAAGCTCTCCACCTCCAGTAACAATGATGACAAA
ATTAATGGAAAACCTGTTGATGTGAAAAATCCCAGTGTCCCCTTAGTGGATGGGGAAAGTGACCCAAATA
AGACTACCTGTGAAGCTTGCAACATTACCTTCAGCCGGCACGAAACATACATGGTCCACAAACAGTATTA
CTGTGCTACACGCCACGACCCTCCACTGAAGAGGTCTGCTTCCAACAAAGTGCCTGCCATGCAGAGAACC
ATGCGCACACGCAAGCGCAGAAAGATGTATGAGATGTGCCTACCTGAGCAGGAACAAAGGCCTCCACTGG
TTCAGCAGAGATTTCTTGACGTAGCCAACCTCAATAATCCTTGTACCTCCACTCAAGAACCCACAGAAGG
GCTAGGAGAGTGCTACCACCCAAGATGTGATATCTTTCCAGGAATTGTCTCTAAACACTTGGAAACTTCT
CTGACGATCAACAAGTGTGTTCCAGTTTCCAAATGTGATACTACTCATTCCAGTGTTTCCTGCCTAGAGA
TGGACGTGCCCATAGATCTCAGCAAAAAGTGTTTATCTCAGTCTGAGCGGACGACCACGTCTCCCAAAAG
GCTGCTGGACTATCACGAGTGCACTGTGTGCAAGATCAGTTTCAATAAGGTAGAAAACTATCTGGCCCAC
AAGCAGAATTTCTGCCCGGTTACTGCACATCAGCGTAATGACCTGGGTCAACTGGACGGCAAAGTGTTTC
CGAATCCAGAAAGCGAACGAAACAGCCCTGATGTCAGCTACGAAAGAAGCATAATAAAATGTGAGAAAAA
TGGGAATTTGAAGCAGCCTTCCCCCAATGGAAACTTATTTTCATCCCACCTAGCAACCCTGCAAGGCTTG
AAGGTCTTTAGTGAAGCTGCTCAGCTCATTGCTACAAAAGAAGAAAACAGACATTTGTTTCTTCCACAAT
GCCTTTACCCTGGAGCAATAAAGAAAGCAAAAGGAGCCGACCAGCTTTCTCCATATTATGGAATCAAGCC
AAGTGATTATATTTCTGGTTCTCTTGTCATCCATAACACTGACATCGAGCAAAGCAGAAATGCAGAAAAT
GAATCTCCTAAAGGCCAGGCTTCCTCAAATGGGTGTGCTGCGCTGAAGAAAGATTCTCTGCCATTGTTGC
CCAAAAATCGAGGAATGGTAATAGTGAATGGTGGACTGAAACAAGATGAGAGACCTGCTGCCAACCCACA
GCAAGAGAACATTTCCCAGAATCCTCAGCACGAAGACGACCACAAATCTCCCTCGTGGATCTCTGAGAAC
CCATTAGCTGCCAATGAGAATGTCTCACCAGGAATTCCCTCAGCAGAGGAACAGTTGTCTAGTATAGCAA
AAGGTGTGAATGGTTCCAGCCAGGCTCCAACCAGTGGGAAATATTGCCGGCTATGTGATATCCAGTTCAA
CAACCTTTCAAACTTTATAACTCACAAGAAGTTTTATTGCTCATCACATGCAGCAGAACATGTCAAATTG
CCAGCTTTCTTGTACAAAGTGGTATACCCATACGATGTTCCAGATTACGCTTAGTAATGAGAAATACTCA
GAAGATGTCACTCACCATAGTCCGCAGTGAAAGATAAATGATCNNNNNNNNNNNNNNNNNNNNGTTTTAG
AGCTAGAAATAGCAAGTAGGCCACTGAGCAAGAACTATGAATGAGATCTTTAGACATATTGCGGCCGCTT
TCTCCGCGATCCAGACATGATAAGATACATTGATGAGTTTGGACAAACCAAAACTAGAATGCAGTGAAAA
AAATGCCTTATTTGTGAAATTTGTGATGCTATTGCCTTATTTGTAACCATTATAAGCTGCAATAAACAAG
TTATCTATAACAAGAAAATATATATATAATAAGTTATCACGTAAGTAGAACATGAAATAACAATATAATT
ATCGTATGAGTTAAATCTTAAAAGTCACGTAAAAGATAATCATGCGTCATTTTGACTCACGCGGTCGTTA
TAGTTCAAAATCAGTGACACTTACCGCATTGACAAGCACGCCTCACGGGAGCTCCAAGCGGCGACTGAGA
TGTCCTAAATGCACAGCGACGGATTCGCGCTATTTAGAAAGAGAGAGCAATATTTCAAGAATGCATGCGT
CAATTTTACGCAGACTATCTTTCTAGGGTTAAGAATTCACTGGCCGTCGTTTTACAACGTCGTGACTGGG
AAAACCCTGGCGTTACCCAACTTAATCGCCTTGCAGCACATCCCCCTTTCGCCAGCTGGCGTAATAGCGA
AGAGGCCCGCACCGATCGCCCTTCCCAACAGTTGCGCAGCCTGAATGGCGAATGGCGCCTGATGCGGTAT
TTTCTCCTTACGCATCTGTGCGGTATTTCACACCGCATATGGTGCACTCTCAGTACAATCTGCTCTGATG
CCGCATAGTTAAGCCAGCCCCGACACCCGCCAACACCCGCTGACGCGCCCTGACGGGCTTGTCTGCTCCC
GGCATCCGCTTACAGACAAGCTGTGACCATGTCTCCGGGAGCTGCATGTGTCAGAGGTTTTCACCGTCAT
CACCGAAACACGCGAGTTCGAAAGGGCCTCGTGATACGCCTATTTTTATAGGTTAATGTCATGATAATAA
TGGTTTCTTAGACGTCAGGTGGCACTTTTCGGGGAAATGTGCGCGGAACCCCTATTTGTTTATTTTTCTA
AATACATTCAAATATGTATCCGCTCATGAGACAATAACCCTGATAAATGCTTCAATAATATTGAAAAAGG
AAGAGTATGAGTATTCAACATTTCCGTGTCGCCCTTATTCCCTTTTTTGCGGCATTTTGCCTTCCTGTTT
TTGCTCACCCAGAAACGCTGGTGAAAGTAAAAGATGCTGAAGATCAGTTGGGTGCACGAGTGGGTTACAT
CGAACTGGATCTCAACAGCGGTAAGATCCTTGAGAGTTTTCGCCCCGAAGAACGTTTTCCAATGATGAGC
ACTTTTAAAGTTCTGCTATGTGGCGCGGTATTATCCCGTATTGACGCCGGGCAAGAGCAACTCGGTCGCC
GCATACACTATTCTCAGAATGACTTGGTTGAGTACTCACCAGTCACAGAAAAGCATCTTACGGATGGCAT
GACAGTAAGAGAATTATGCAGTGCTGCCATAACCATGAGTGATAACACTGCGGCCAACTTACTTCTGACA
ACGATCGGAGGACCGAAGGAGCTAACCGCTTTTTTGCACAACATGGGGGATCATGTAACTCGCCTTGATC
GTTGGGAACCGGAGCTGAATGAAGCCATACCAAACGACGAGCGTGACACCACGATGCCTGTAGCAATGGC
AACAACGTTGCGCAAACTATTAACTGGCGAACTACTTACTCTAGCTTCCCGGCAACAATTAATAGACTGG
ATGGAGGCGGATAAAGTTGCAGGACCACTTCTGCGCTCGGCCCTTCCGGCTGGCTGGTTTATTGCTGATA
AATCTGGAGCCGGTGAGCGTGGTTCACGCGGTATCATTGCAGCACTGGGGCCAGATGGTAAGCCCTCCCG
TATCGTAGTTATCTACACGACGGGGAGTCAGGCAACTATGGATGAACGAAATAGACAGATCGCTGAGATA
GGTGCCTCACTGATTAAGCATTGGTAACTGTCAGACCAAGTTTACTCATATATACTTTAGATTGATTTAA
AACTTCATTTTTAATTTAAAAGGATCTAGGTGAAGATCCTTTTTGATAATCTCATGACCAAAATCCCTTA
ACGTGAGTTTTCGTTCCACTGAGCGTCAGACCCCGTAGAAAAGATCAAAGGATCTTCTTGAGATCCTTTT
TTTCTGCGCGTAATCTGCTGCTTGCAAACAAAAAAACCACCGCTACCAGCGGTGGTTTGTTTGCCGGATC
AAGAGCTACCAACTCTTTTTCCGAAGGTAACTGGCTTCAGCAGAGCGCAGATACCAAATACTGTTCTTCT
AGTGTAGCCGTAGTTAGGCCACCACTTCAAGAACTCTGTAGCACCGCCTACATACCTCGCTCTGCTAATC
CTGTTACCAGTGGCTGCTGCCAGTGGCGATAAGTCGTGTCTTACCGGGTTGGACTCAAGACGATAGTTAC
CGGATAAGGCGCAGCGGTCGGGCTGAACGGGGGGTTCGTGCACACAGCCCAGCTTGGAGCGAACGACCTA
CACCGAACTGAGATACCTACAGCGTGAGCTATGAGAAAGCGCCACGCTTCCCGAAGGGAGAAAGGCGGAC
AGGTATCCGGTAAGCGGCAGGGTCGGAACAGGAGAGCGCACGAGGGAGCTTCCAGGGGGAAACGCCTGGT
ATCTTTATAGTCCTGTCGGGTTTCGCCACCTCTGACTTGAGCGTCGATTTTTGTGATGCTCGTCAGGGGG
GCGGAGCCTATGGAAAAACGCCAGCAACGCGGCCTTTTTACGGTTCCTGGCCTTTTGCTGGCCTTTTGCT
CACATGTTCTTTCCTGCGTTATCCCCTGATTCTGTGGATAACCGTATTACCGCCTTTGAGTGAGCTGATA
CCGCTCGCCGCAGCCGAACGACCGAGCGCAGCGAGTCAGTGAGCGAGGAAGCGGATGAGCGCCCAATACG
CAAACCGCCTCTCACCGCGCGTTGGCCGATTCATTAATGCAGCTGGCACGACAGGTTTCCCGACTGGAAA
GCGGGCAGTGAGCGCAACGCAAACCGCCTCTCCCCGCGCGTTGGCCGATTCATTAATGCAGCTGGCACGA
CAGGTTTCCCGACTGGAAAGCGGGCAGTGAGCGCAACGCAATTAATGTGAGTTAGCTCACTCATTAGGCA
CCCCAGGCTTTACACTTTATGCTTCCGGCTCGTATGTTGTGTGGAATTGTGAGCGGATAACAATTTCACA
CAGGAAACAGCTATGACCATGATTACGCCAAGGTCGACTTAACCCTAGAAAGATAATCATATTGTGACGT
ACGTTAAAGATAATCATGCGTAAAATTGACGCATGTGTTTTATCGGTCTGTATATCGAGGTTTATTTATT
AATTTGAATAGATATTAAGTTTTATTATATTTACACTTACATACTAATAATAAATTCAACAAACAATTTA
TTTATGTTTATTTATTTATTAAAAAAAAACAAAAACTCAAAATTTCTTCTATAAAGTAACAAAACTTTTA
GCAGTGAAAAAAATGCTTTATTTGTGAAATTTGTGATGCTATTGCTTTATTTGTAACCATTATAAGCTGC
AATAAACAAGTTAACAACAACAATTGCATTCATTTTATGTTTCAGGTTCAGGGGGAGGTGTGGGAGGTTT
TTTAAAGCAAGTAAAACCTCTACAAATGTGGTATGGCTGATTATGATCCTCTGGAGATTCATGCGCCAGG
TTTTCTGGTCATGCACCACGTTCGTGGGCCCTCAGGAACCTCCACGTCAGCGGTAACTGTGAAGCCCAGT
CGCTCGTAAAAAGGAAGATTCCGGGGAGCACTGGTTTCGAGGAACGCCGGCACGCCAGCCCGTTCCGCGG
CCTCAACACCAGGAAGAACGACAGCGCTTCCCAAACCTTTACCTTGGTGATCTGGGCTGACACCGACAGT
GGCAAGAAACCACGCAGGCTCCTTTGGTCTATGAGGAGCCAGCAAGCCCTCCATTTGCTGTTGTGCCGCC
AACCTACTCCCTGACAGCTCGGCCATCCGCGGACCTATTTCCGCGAACACTGCGCCGGCTTCGACGCTTT
CCGGAGTAGTCCAGACCGCAACTGCGGCACCATCGTCCGCAACCCAAACTTTACCAATGTCCAGACCCAC
GCGCGTAAGAAACAGCTCTTGCAACTCAGTTACCCTCTCTATGTGTCTGTCCGGATCTACGGTATGGCGG
GTCGCTGGATAATCTGCAAATGCTGCGGCAAGTGTTCGGACAGCCCGTGGTACATCGTCACGGGTAGCGA
GCCTAACAGTGGGCTTATATTCCGTCATGGGGCCGGGGTTCTCCTCCACGTCGCCGGCCTGCTTCAGCAG
GCTGAAGTTGGTGGCGCCGCTGCCCCCGGGGAGCATGTCAAGGTCAAAATCGTCAAGAGCGTCAGCAGGC
AGCATATCAAGGTCAAAGTCGTCAAGGGCATCGGCTGGGAGCATGTCTAAGTCAAAATCGTCAAGGGCGT
CGGTCGGCCCGCCGCTTTCGCACTTTAGCTGTTTCTCCAGGCCACATATGATTAGTTCCAGGCCGAAAAG
GAAGGCAGGTTCGGCTCCCTGCCGGTCGAACAGCTCAATTGCTTGTTTCAGAAGTGGGGGCATAGAATCG
GTGGTAGGTGTCTCTCTTTCCTCTTTTGCTACTTGATGCTCCTGTTCCTCCAATACGCAGCCCAGTGTAA
AGTGGCCCACGGCGGACAGAGCGTACAGTGCGTTCTCCAGGGAGAAGCCTTGCTGACACAGGAACGCGAG
CTGATTTTCCAGGGTTTCGTACTGTTTCTCTGTTGGGCGGGTGCCGAGATGCACTTTAGCCCCGTCACGA
TGTGAGAGGAGAGCACAGCGGTATGACTTGGCGTTGTTCCGCAGAAAGTCTTGCCATGACTCGCCTTCCA
GGGGGCAGGAGTGGGTATGATGCCTGTCCAGCATCTCGATTGGCAGGGCATCGAGCAGGGCCCGCTTGTT
CTTCACGTGCCAGTACAGGGTAGGCTGCTCAACTCCCAGCTTTTGAGCGAGTTTCCTTGTCGTCAGGCCT
TCGATACCGACTCCATTGAGTAATTCCAGAGCAGAGTTTATGACTTTGCTCTTGTCCAGTCTAGACATCT
TATCGTCATCGTCTTTGTAATCCATGGTGGCGGATCCCGCGTCACGACACCTGTGTTCTGGCGGCAAACC
CGTTGCGAAAAAGAACGTTCACGGCGACTACTGCACTTATATACGGTTCTCCCCCACCCTCGGGAAAAAG
GCGGAGCCAGTACACGACATCACTTTCCCAGTTTACCCCGCGCCACCTTCTCTAGGCACCGGTTCAATTG
CCGACCCCTCCCCCCAACTTCTCGGGCACTGTGGGCCATGTGCGCTCTGCCCCATGGTAATAGCCATGAC
TAATACGTAGATGTACTGCCAAGTAGGAAAGTGCCATAAGGTCATGTACTGGGCATAATGCCAGGCGGGC
CATTTACCGTCATTGACGTCAATAGGGGGCGTACTTGGCATATGATACACTTGATGTACTGCCAAGTGGG
CAGTTTACCGTAAATACTCCACCCATTGACGTCAATGGAAAGTGCCTATTGGCGTTACTATGGGAACATA
CGTCATTATTGACGTCAATGGGCGGGGGTCGTTGGGCGGTCAGCCAGGCGGGCCATTTACCGTAAGTTAT
GTAACGCGGAACTCCATATATGGGCTATGAACTAATGACCCCGTAATTGATTACTATTAATAACTAGTCA
ATAATCAATGTCATAAGCTCTAATCGCATAATCGAGCTAAGAGCGATTAATATGCTTAGCTAGCTTAGCT
AAGCTAGATTTCTCTATTCTCCCACAATATATAGCAGCTATTAGCTTAGCAGTCCGAATACGATCGTCCA
CGATCCATAAGCGTAACACATTTGAGTAGCGACTGACGGGCACCGGAGCCACTCGAGTGGAATTACTGAC
GGGCACCGGAGCCACTCGAGTGGAATT
