Features (pLannotate 1.2.2; 30 found; start..end, strand, type, name):
     13..261     +  promoter       TRE3GV promoter (fragment): 3rd-generation Tet-responsive promoter that can be activated by binding of Tet-On® 3G, optimized for retroviral and lentiviral vectors
     21..39      +  protein_bind   tet operator: tetO; bacterial operator O2 for the tetR and tetA genes tetracycline repressor TetR
    237..255     +  protein_bind   tet operator: tetO; bacterial operator O2 for the tetR and tetA genes tetracycline repressor TetR
    268..309     +  promoter       tight TRE promoter (fragment): Tet-responsive promoter PTight, consisting of seven tet operator sequences followed by the minimal CMV promoter
    373..390     +  protein_bind   attB1 (fragment): mutant version of attB; core recombination site for the Gateway® BP reaction BP Clonase™
    399..3851    +  CDS            ZFPM2: FOG2_HUMAN - Also known as FOG2, ZNF89B. Experimental evidence at protein level: Swiss-Prot protein existence level 1. Transcription regulator that plays a central role in heart morphogenesis and development of coronary vessels from epicardium, by regulating genes that are essential during cardiogenesis. Essential cofactor that acts via the formation of a heterodimer with transcription factors of the GATA family GATA4, GATA5 and GATA6. Such heterodimer can both activate or repress transcriptional activity, depending on the cell and promoter context. Also required in gonadal differentiation, po
   3859..3876    -  protein_bind   attB2 (fragment): mutant version of attB; core recombination site for the Gateway® BP reaction BP Clonase™
   3879..3907    +  CDS            3xHA (fragment): three tandem HA epitope tags
   3945..3967    +  promoter       SNR52 promoter (fragment): promoter for the S. cerevisiae small nucleolar RNA gene SNR52
   3988..4011    +  misc_RNA       gRNA scaffold (fragment): guide RNA scaffold for the Streptococcus pyogenes CRISPR/Cas9 system
   4072..4206    -  polyA_signal   SV40 poly(A) signal: SV40 polyadenylation signal
   4519..4676    +  CDS            lacZα (fragment): LacZα fragment of β-galactosidase; lacZ fragment
   4682..4781    -  misc_feature   bom (fragment): basis of mobility region from pBR322
   4885..4920    -  CDS            rop (fragment): Rop protein, which maintains plasmids at low copy number; rop
   5016..5120    +  promoter       AmpR promoter: bla
   5121..5981    +  CDS            AmpR: β-lactamase; bla; confers resistance to ampicillin, carbenicillin, and related antibiotics
   6152..6740    +  rep_origin     ori: high-copy-number ColE1/pMB1/pBR322/pUC origin of replication
   6923..7015    +  CDS            lacI (fragment): lac repressor; lacI; The lac repressor binds to the lac operator to inhibit transcription in E. coli. This inhibition can be relieved by adding lactose or isopropyl-β-D-thiogalactopyranoside (IPTG).
   7021..7104    +  CDS            lacI (fragment): lac repressor; lacI; The lac repressor binds to the lac operator to inhibit transcription in E. coli. This inhibition can be relieved by adding lactose or isopropyl-β-D-thiogalactopyranoside (IPTG).
   7117..7138    +  protein_bind   CAP binding site: CAP binding activates transcription in the presence of cAMP. E. coli catabolite activator protein
   7153..7183    +  promoter       lac promoter: promoter for the E. coli lac operon
   7191..7207    +  protein_bind   lac operator: The lac repressor binds to the lac operator to inhibit transcription in E. coli. This inhibition can be relieved by adding lactose or isopropyl-β-D-thiogalactopyranoside (IPTG). lac repressor encoded by lacI
   7495..7576    -  polyA_signal   SV40 poly(A) signal: SV40 polyadenylation signal
   7599..7682    -  CDS            large T antigen (fragment): large T antigen from SV40 (simian virus 40)
   7696..8292    -  CDS            pac: PUAC_STRAD - Protein predicted: Swiss-Prot protein existence level 4. Detoxification of puromycin. From Streptomyces alboniger.
   8365..8475    -  CDS            VP48: 3 tandem repeats of the minimal activation domain of herpes simplex virus VP16 (Cheng et al., 2013)
   8405..9102    -  CDS            rtTA3 (fragment): reverse tetracycline transactivator 3 activates expression from Tet-responsive promoters in the presence of doxycycline
   9155..9366    -  promoter       EF-1α core promoter: core promoter for human elongation factor EF-1α
   9367..9746    -  enhancer       CMV enhancer: human cytomegalovirus immediate early enhancer
   9945..9970    +  promoter       tight TRE promoter (fragment): Tet-responsive promoter PTight, consisting of seven tet operator sequences followed by the minimal CMV promoter
>Addgene plasmid #192922 | pPB-cT3G-cERP2-ZFPM2 | addgene full sequence | sequence record 377944 | Addgene Partial NGS Result
AGAACGTATGAAGAGTTTACTCCCTATCAGTGATAGAGAACGTATGCAGASTTTACTCCCTATCAGTGAT
AGAGAACGTATRMRGASTTTACTCCCTATCAGTGATAGAGAACGTATAAGGAGTTTACTCCCTATCAGTG
ATAGAGAACGTATGACCAGTTTACTCCCTATCAGTGATAGAGAACGTATCTACAGTTTACTCCCTATCAG
TGATAGAGAACGTATATCCAGTTTACTCCCTATCAGTGATAGAGAACGTATAAGCTTGCCTATATAAGCA
GAGCTCGTTTAGTGAACCGTCAGATCGCCTGGAGACGCCATCCACGCTGTTTTGACCTCCATAGAAGACA
CCGGGACCGATCCAGCCTACCACAAGTTTGTACAAAAAAGTTGGCACCATGTCCCGGCGAAAGCAAAGCA
AACCCCGGCAGATCAAACGGCCGCTTGAAGATGCCATTGAAGATGAGGAAGAAGAATGTCCATCAGAGGA
AACAGACATCATCTCCAAAGGAGACTTTCCATTGGAGGAAAGCTTTTCCACAGAATTTGGGCCTGAAAAT
CTGAGCTGCGAAGAAGTGGAATACTTTTGTAACAAAGGTGATGATGAAGGAATCCAGGAGACAGCAGAAT
CAGATGGGGACACACAGTCAGAGAAACCGGGGCAACCTGGAGTTGAGACAGACGACTGGGATGGACCAGG
AGAGCTGGAGGTGTTTCAGAAAGATGGGGAACGAAAAATTCAGAGTCGACAGCAACTTCCAGTGGGAACA
ACCTGGGGGCCGTTTCCTGGGAAGATGGACTTGAATAATAATTCTTTGAAGACAAAGGCTCAGGTCCCAA
TGGTGCTGACTGCTGGTCCCAAGTGGTTGCTGGATGTGACTTGGCAAGGAGTGGAAGACAACAAAAACAA
CTGCATTGTGTACAGCAAAGGGGGTCAGCTTTGGTGTACAACTACGAAGGCCATCTCTGAGGGTGAAGAG
CTAATTGCCTTTGTGGTGGATTTTGACTCAAGGCTACAAGCTGCCAGTCAGATGACTCTCACAGAAGGGA
TGTACCCTGCACGCCTGCTGGACTCAATTCAGCTGCTTCCTCAGCAAGCTGCCATGGCTTCTATTTTGCC
CACAGCTATTGTCAATAAGGATATATTCCCTTGCAAGTCCTGTGGCATCTGGTATCGGAGTGAGCGGAAT
CTGCAGGCCCATTTGATGTACTACTGCAGTGGGAGGCAAAGAGAAGCTGCTCCGGTGTCAGAGGAAAATG
AAGACAGTGCCCATCAGATTTCCAGCCTGTGCCCCTTCCCACAGTGCACCAAGAGCTTTTCAAATGCTCG
AGCTCTAGAAATGCACCTGAATTCACACAGTGGAGTGAAAATGGAAGAATTCCTGCCCCCTGGTGCTAGT
CTAAAATGCACCGTCTGTAGCTACACTGCTGATTCCGTGATCAACTTTCACCAACACCTGTTCTCCCATC
TCACTCAAGCTGCCTTCCGATGTAATCACTGCCATTTCGGCTTCCAGACTCAGAGGGAGTTATTGCAGCA
CCAGGAGCTCCATGTCCCTAGCGGCAAACTTCCCAGAGAAAGTGACATGGAACACTCTCCAAGTGCAACT
GAAGACAGCTTACAGCCAGCCACAGACTTATTGACCAGAAGCGAACTTCCCCAGAGCCAAAAGGCCATGC
AGACTAAAGATGCGAGCTCTGACACAGAGCTGGACAAGTGTGAGAAAAAGACTCAGCTCTTTCTCACGAA
CCAGAGACCAGAGATACAGCCTACAACAAATAAACAAAGCTTTTCTTACACAAAAATAAAGTCTGAGCCC
TCTAGCCCAAGACTTGCCTCATCTCCAGTTCAGCCTAATATTGGGCCTTCTTTCCCTGTGGGCCCTTTCC
TATCTCAGTTTTCTTTCCCCCAAGATATCACCATGGTCCCTCAAGCTTCAGAGATCTTAGCTAAGATGTC
TGAACTGGTGCATCGGCGACTGAGGCATGGCAGTAGTAGCTACCCTCCCGTCATTTACAGCCCTTTGATG
CCCAAGGGGGCTACTTGTTTTGAGTGTAACATAACATTCAATAATTTGGATAATTATCTAGTGCACAAAA
AGCATTATTGCAGCAGCCGATGGCAGCAGATGGCTAAGTCCCCAGAGTTCCCTAGTGTGTCAGAAAAGAT
GCCTGAAGCTTTGAGTCCCAACACTGGCCAAACCTCCATAAACCTTCTCAACCCAGCTGCTCATTCTGCT
GATCCTGAGAATCCACTTCTTCAAACATCTTGCATCAATTCTTCCACTGTCTTAGATTTAATTGGGCCAA
ATGGGAAGGGCCATGACAAGGACTTTTCCACTCAAACTAAGAAGCTCTCCACCTCCAGTAACAATGATGA
CAAAATTAATGGAAAACCTGTTGATGTGAAAAATCCCAGTGTCCCCTTAGTGGATGGGGAAAGTGACCCA
AATAAGACTACCTGTGAAGCTTGCAACATTACCTTCAGCCGGCACGAAACATACATGGTCCACAAACAGT
ATTACTGTGCTACACGCCACGACCCTCCACTGAAGAGGTCTGCTTCCAACAAAGTGCCTGCCATGCAGAG
AACCATGCGCACACGCAAGCGCAGAAAGATGTATGAGATGTGCCTACCTGAGCAGGAACAAAGGCCTCCA
CTGGTTCAGCAGAGATTTCTTGACGTAGCCAACCTCAATAATCCTTGTACCTCCACTCAAGAACCCACAG
AAGGGCTAGGAGAGTGCTACCACCCAAGATGTGATATCTTTCCAGGAATTGTCTCTAAACACTTGGAAAC
TTCTCTGACGATCAACAAGTGTGTTCCAGTTTCCAAATGTGATACTACTCATTCCAGTGTTTCCTGCCTA
GAGATGGACGTGCCCATAGATCTCAGCAAAAAGTGTTTATCTCAGTCTGAGCGGACGACCACGTCTCCCA
AAAGGCTGCTGGACTATCACGAGTGCACTGTGTGCAAGATCAGTTTCAATAAGGTAGAAAACTATCTGGC
CCACAAGCAGAATTTCTGCCCGGTTACTGCACATCAGCGTAATGACCTGGGTCAACTGGACGGCAAAGTG
TTTCCGAATCCAGAAAGCGAACGAAACAGCCCTGATGTCAGCTACGAAAGAAGCATAATAAAATGTGAGA
AAAATGGGAATTTGAAGCAGCCTTCCCCCAATGGAAACTTATTTTCATCCCACCTAGCAACCCTGCAAGG
CTTGAAGGTCTTTAGTGAAGCTGCTCAGCTCATTGCTACAAAAGAAGAAAACAGACATTTGTTTCTTCCA
CAATGCCTTTACCCTGGAGCAATAAAGAAAGCAAAAGGAGCCGACCAGCTTTCTCCATATTATGGAATCA
AGCCAAGTGATTATATTTCTGGTTCTCTTGTCATCCATAACACTGACATCGAGCAAAGCAGAAATGCAGA
AAATGAATCTCCTAAAGGCCAGGCTTCCTCAAATGGGTGTGCTGCGCTGAAGAAAGATTCTCTGCCATTG
TTGCCCAAAAATCGAGGAATGGTAATAGTGAATGGTGGACTGAAACAAGATGAGAGACCTGCTGCCAACC
CACAGCAAGAGAACATTTCCCAGAATCCTCAGCACGAAGACGACCACAAATCTCCCTCGTGGATCTCTGA
GAACCCATTAGCTGCCAATGAGAATGTCTCACCAGGAATTCCCTCAGCAGAGGAACAGTTGTCTAGTATA
GCAAAAGGTGTGAATGGTTCCAGCCAGGCTCCAACCAGTGGGAAATATTGCCGGCTATGTGATATCCAGT
TCAACAACCTTTCAAACTTTATAACTCACAAGAAGTTTTATTGCTCATCACATGCAGCAGAACATGTCAA
ATTGCCAACTTTCTTGTACAAAGTGGTATACCCATACGATGTTCCAGATTACGCTTAGTAATGAGAAATA
CTCAGAAGATGTCACTCACCATAGTCCGCAGTGAAAGATAAATGATCTCATCACCCTTTTGAGAGAAGTT
TTAGAGCTAGAAATAGCAAGTAGGCCACTGAGCAAGAACTATGAATGAGATCTTTAGACATATTGCGGCC
GCTTTCTCCGCGATCCAGACATGATAAGATACATTGATGAGTTTGGACAAACCAAAACTAGAATGCAGTG
AAAAAAATGCCTTATTTGTGAAATTTGTGATGCTATTGCCTTATTTGTAACCATTATAAGCTGCAATAAA
CAAGTTATCTATAACAAGAAAATATATATATAATAAGTTATCACGTAAGTAGAACATGAAATAACAATAT
AATTATCGTATGAGTTAAATCTTAAAAGTCACGTAAAAGATAATCATGCGTCATTTTGACTCACGCGGTC
GTTATAGTTCAAAATCAGTGACACTTACCGCATTGACAAGCACGCCTCACGGGAGCTCCAAGCGGCGACT
GAGATGTCCTAAATGCACAGCGACGGATTCGCGCTATTTAGAAAGAGAGAGCAATATTTCAAGAATGCAT
GCGTCAATTTTACGCAGACTATCTTTCTAGGGTTAAGAATTCACTGGCCGTCGTTTTACAACGTCGTGAC
TGGGAAAACCCTGGCGTTACCCAACTTAATCGCCTTGCAGCACATCCCCCTTTCGCCAGCTGGCGTAATA
GCGAAGAGGCCCGCACCGATCGCCCTTCCCAACAGTTGCGCAGCCTGAATGGCGAATGGCGCCTGATGCG
GTATTTTCTCCTTACGCATCTGTGCGGTATTTCACACCGCATATGGTGCACTCTCAGTACAATCTGCTCT
GATGCCGCATAGTTAAGCCAGCCCCGACACCCGCCAACACCCGCTGACGCGCCCTGACGGGCTTGTCTGC
TCCCGGCATCCGCTTACAGACAAGCTGTGACCATGTCTCCGGGAGCTGCATGTGTCAGAGGTTTTCACCG
TCATCACCGAAACACGCGAGTTCGAAAGGGCCTCGTGATACGCCTATTTTTATAGGTTAATGTCATGATA
ATAATGGTTTCTTAGACGTCAGGTGGCACTTTTCGGGGAAATGTGCGCGGAACCCCTATTTGTTTATTTT
TCTAAATACATTCAAATATGTATCCGCTCATGAGACAATAACCCTGATAAATGCTTCAATAATATTGAAA
AAGGAAGAGTATGAGTATTCAACATTTCCGTGTCGCCCTTATTCCCTTTTTTGCGGCATTTTGCCTTCCT
GTTTTTGCTCACCCAGAAACGCTGGTGAAAGTAAAAGATGCTGAAGATCAGTTGGGTGCACGAGTGGGTT
ACATCGAACTGGATCTCAACAGCGGTAAGATCCTTGAGAGTTTTCGCCCCGAAGAACGTTTTCCAATGAT
GAGCACTTTTAAAGTTCTGCTATGTGGCGCGGTATTATCCCGTATTGACGCCGGGCAAGAGCAACTCGGT
CGCCGCATACACTATTCTCAGAATGACTTGGTTGAGTACTCACCAGTCACAGAAAAGCATCTTACGGATG
GCATGACAGTAAGAGAATTATGCAGTGCTGCCATAACCATGAGTGATAACACTGCGGCCAACTTACTTCT
GACAACGATCGGAGGACCGAAGGAGCTAACCGCTTTTTTGCACAACATGGGGGATCATGTAACTCGCCTT
GATCGTTGGGAACCGGAGCTGAATGAAGCCATACCAAACGACGAGCGTGACACCACGATGCCTGTAGCAA
TGGCAACAACGTTGCGCAAACTATTAACTGGCGAACTACTTACTCTAGCTTCCCGGCAACAATTAATAGA
CTGGATGGAGGCGGATAAAGTTGCAGGACCACTTCTGCGCTCGGCCCTTCCGGCTGGCTGGTTTATTGCT
GATAAATCTGGAGCCGGTGAGCGTGGTTCACGCGGTATCATTGCAGCACTGGGGCCAGATGGTAAGCCCT
CCCGTATCGTAGTTATCTACACGACGGGGAGTCAGGCAACTATGGATGAACGAAATAGACAGATCGCTGA
GATAGGTGCCTCACTGATTAAGCATTGGTAACTGTCAGACCAAGTTTACTCATATATACTTTAGATTGAT
TTAAAACTTCATTTTTAATTTAAAAGGATCTAGGTGAAGATCCTTTTTGATAATCTCATGACCAAAATCC
CTTAACGTGAGTTTTCGTTCCACTGAGCGTCAGACCCCGTAGAAAAGATCAAAGGATCTTCTTGAGATCC
TTTTTTTCTGCGCGTAATCTGCTGCTTGCAAACAAAAAAACCACCGCTACCAGCGGTGGTTTGTTTGCCG
GATCAAGAGCTACCAACTCTTTTTCCGAAGGTAACTGGCTTCAGCAGAGCGCAGATACCAAATACTGTTC
TTCTAGTGTAGCCGTAGTTAGGCCACCACTTCAAGAACTCTGTAGCACCGCCTACATACCTCGCTCTGCT
AATCCTGTTACCAGTGGCTGCTGCCAGTGGCGATAAGTCGTGTCTTACCGGGTTGGACTCAAGACGATAG
TTACCGGATAAGGCGCAGCGGTCGGGCTGAACGGGGGGTTCGTGCACACAGCCCAGCTTGGAGCGAACGA
CCTACACCGAACTGAGATACCTACAGCGTGAGCTATGAGAAAGCGCCACGCTTCCCGAAGGGAGAAAGGC
GGACAGGTATCCGGTAAGCGGCAGGGTCGGAACAGGAGAGCGCACGAGGGAGCTTCCAGGGGGAAACGCC
TGGTATCTTTATAGTCCTGTCGGGTTTCGCCACCTCTGACTTGAGCGTCGATTTTTGTGATGCTCGTCAG
GGGGGCGGAGCCTATGGAAAAACGCCAGCAACGCGGCCTTTTTACGGTTCCTGGCCTTTTGCTGGCCTTT
TGCTCACATGTTCTTTCCTGCGTTATCCCCTGATTCTGTGGATAACCGTATTACCGCCTTTGAGTGAGCT
GATACCGCTCGCCGCAGCCGAACGACCGAGCGCAGCGAGTCAGTGAGCGAGGAAGCGGATGAGCGCCCAA
TACGCAAACCGCCTCTCACCGCGCGTTGGCCGATTCATTAATGCAGCTGGCACGACAGGTTTCCCGACTG
GAAAGCGGGCAGTGAGCGCAACGCAAACCGCCTCTCCCCGCGCGTTGGCCGATTCATTAATGCAGCTGGC
ACGACAGGTTTCCCGACTGGAAAGCGGGCAGTGAGCGCAACGCAATTAATGTGAGTTAGCTCACTCATTA
GGCACCCCAGGCTTTACACTTTATGCTTCCGGCTCGTATGTTGTGTGGAATTGTGAGCGGATAACAATTT
CACACAGGAAACAGCTATGACCATGATTACGCCAAGGTCGACTTAACCCTAGAAAGATAATCATATTGTG
ACGTACGTTAAAGATAATCATGCGTAAAATTGACGCATGTGTTTTATCGGTCTGTATATCGAGGTTTATT
TATTAATTTGAATAGATATTAAGTTTTATTATATTTACACTTACATACTAATAATAAATTCAACAAACAA
TTTATTTATGTTTATTTATTTATTAAAAAAAAACAAAAACTCAAAATTTCTTCTATAAAGTAACAAAACT
TTTAGCAGTGAAAAAAATGCTTTATTTGTGAAATTTGTGATGCTATTGCTTTATTTGTAACCATTATAAG
CTGCAATAAACAAGTTAACAACAACAATTGCATTCATTTTATGTTTCAGGTTCAGGGGGAGGTGTGGGAG
GTTTTTTAAAGCAAGTAAAACCTCTACAAATGTGGTATGGCTGATTATGATCCTCTGGAGATTCATGCGC
CAGGTTTTCTGGTCATGCACCACGTTCGTGGGCCCTCAGGAACCTCCACGTCAGCGGTAACTGTGAAGCC
CAGTCGCTCGTAAAAAGGAAGATTCCGGGGAGCACTGGTTTCGAGGAACGCCGGCACGCCAGCCCGTTCC
GCGGCCTCAACACCAGGAAGAACGACAGCGCTTCCCAAACCTTTACCTTGGTGATCTGGGCTGACACCGA
CAGTGGCAAGAAACCACGCAGGCTCCTTTGGTCTATGAGGAGCCAGCAAGCCCTCCATTTGCTGTTGTGC
CGCCAACCTACTCCCTGACAGCTCGGCCATCCGCGGACCTATTTCCGCGAACACTGCGCCGGCTTCGACG
CTTTCCGGAGTAGTCCAGACCGCAACTGCGGCACCATCGTCCGCAACCCAAACTTTACCAATGTCCAGAC
CCACGCGCGTAAGAAACAGCTCTTGCAACTCAGTTACCCTCTCTATGTGTCTGTCCGGATCTACGGTATG
GCGGGTCGCTGGATAATCTGCAAATGCTGCGGCAAGTGTTCGGACAGCCCGTGGTACATCGTCACGGGTA
GCGAGCCTAACAGTGGGCTTATATTCCGTCATGGGGCCGGGGTTCTCCTCCACGTCGCCGGCCTGCTTCA
GCAGGCTGAAGTTGGTGGCGCCGCTGCCCCCGGGGAGCATGTCAAGGTCAAAATCGTCAAGAGCGTCAGC
AGGCAGCATATCAAGGTCAAAGTCGTCAAGGGCATCGGCTGGGAGCATGTCTAAGTCAAAATCGTCAAGG
GCGTCGGTCGGCCCGCCGCTTTCGCACTTTAGCTGTTTCTCCAGGCCACATATGATTAGTTCCAGGCCGA
AAAGGAAGGCAGGTTCGGCTCCCTGCCGGTCGAACAGCTCAATTGCTTGTTTCAGAAGTGGGGGCATAGA
ATCGGTGGTAGGTGTCTCTCTTTCCTCTTTTGCTACTTGATGCTCCTGTTCCTCCAATACGCAGCCCAGT
GTAAAGTGGCCCACGGCGGACAGAGCGTACAGTGCGTTCTCCAGGGAGAAGCCTTGCTGACACAGGAACG
CGAGCTGATTTTCCAGGGTTTCGTACTGTTTCTCTGTTGGGCGGGTGCCGAGATGCACTTTAGCCCCGTC
ACGATGTGAGAGGAGAGCACAGCGGTATGACTTGGCGTTGTTCCGCAGAAAGTCTTGCCATGACTCGCCT
TCCAGGGGGCAGGAGTGGGTATGATGCCTGTCCAGCATCTCGATTGGCAGGGCATCGAGCAGGGCCCGCT
TGTTCTTCACGTGCCAGTACAGGGTAGGCTGCTCAACTCCCAGCTTTTGAGCGAGTTTCCTTGTCGTCAG
GCCTTCGATACCGACTCCATTGAGTAATTCCAGAGCAGAGTTTATGACTTTGCTCTTGTCCAGTCTAGAC
ATCTTATCGTCATCGTCTTTGTAATCCATGGTGGCGGATCCCGCGTCACGACACCTGTGTTCTGGCGGCA
AACCCGTTGCGAAAAAGAACGTTCACGGCGACTACTGCACTTATATACGGTTCTCCCCCACCCTCGGGAA
AAAGGCGGAGCCAGTACACGACATCACTTTCCCAGTTTACCCCGCGCCACCTTCTCTAGGCACCGGTTCA
ATTGCCGACCCCTCCCCCCAACTTCTCGGGCACTGTGGGCCATGTGCGCTCTGCCCCATGGTAATAGCCA
TGACTAATACGTAGATGTACTGCCAAGTAGGAAAGTGCCATAAGGTCATGTACTGGGCATAATGCCAGGC
GGGCCATTTACCGTCATTGACGTCAATAGGGGGCGTACTTGGCATATGATACACTTGATGTACTGCCAAG
TGGGCAGTTTACCGTAAATACTCCACCCATTGACGTCAATGGAAAGTGCCTATTGGCGTTACTATGGGAA
CATACGTCATTATTGACGTCAATGGGCGGGGGTCGTTGGGCGGTCAGCCAGGCGGGCCATTTACCGTAAG
TTATGTAACGCGGAACTCCATATATGGGCTATGAACTAATGACCCCGTAATTGATTACTATTAATAACTA
GTCAATAATCAATGTCATAAGCTCTAATCGCATAATCGAGCTAAGAGCGATTAATATGCTTAGCTAGCTT
AGCTAAGCTAGATTTCTCTATTCTCCCACAATATATAGCAGCTATTAGCTTAGCAGTCCGAATACGATCG
TCCACGATCCATAAGCGTAACACATTTGAGTAGCGACTGACGGGCACCGGAGCCACTCGAGTGGAATTAT
CACCTCGAGTTTACTCCCTATCAGTGATAG
